Addgene plasmid #148759: pcDNA3.1-MS2-HA-HsNot4-del377-402_AG
Purpose: Mammalian Expression of HsNot4-del377-402
Depositing lab: Elisa Izaurralde. Depositing organization: Max Planck Institute for Developmental Biology. Publication: A conserved CAF40-binding motif in metazoan NOT4 mediates association with the CCR4-NOT complex. Keskeny C, Raisch T, Sgromo A, Igreja C, Bhandari D, Weichenrieder O, Izaurralde E. Genes Dev. 2019 Feb 1;33(3-4):236-252. doi: 10.1101/gad.320952.118. Epub 2019 Jan 28. PubMed 30692204.
Backbone
  Vector backbone: Unknown
  Vector type: Mammalian Expression
Growth in bacteria
  Bacterial resistance: Ampicillin, 100 μg/mL
  Growth temperature: 37°C
  Growth strain: DH5alpha
  Copy number: High Copy
Gene/Insert
  Gene/Insert name: HsNot4-del377-402
  Species: H. sapiens (human)
  Mutation: one silent mutation compared to the sequence given by variant 4 NCBI: NM_001190848.1 or Uniprot.: isoform 1 O95628-1
  Entrez Gene: CNOT4 (a.k.a. CLONE243, NOT4, NOT4H)
  Cloning method: Unknown
Terms and licenses: Academic/Nonprofit Terms; Industry Terms: Not Available to Industry
Depositor comments: Plasmids from this collection were made available to the research community and donated after the lab closed. Please note that the sequence provided by the depositing laboratory may be theoretical/predicted or based on Sanger sequencing results. There may be discrepancies between sequencing results obtained by Addgene and the depositor sequence. If an Addgene verified sequence is not available, please contact before placing your order to request that our lab fully sequence the plasmid.
How to cite: pcDNA3.1-MS2-HA-HsNot4-del377-402_AG was a gift from Elisa Izaurralde (Addgene plasmid # 148759 ; http://n2t.net/addgene:148759 ; RRID:Addgene_148759)
