[The description below was written by a language model from this plasmid's Addgene catalogue record and pLannotate feature annotations shown in this document.]
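Description:
pcDNA3.1-MS2-HA-HsNot4-del377-402_AG is a 7.5 kb mammalian expression plasmid. The catalogue lists its backbone as unknown, but the name and the annotated features point to a pcDNA3.1-type vector. It is propagated in E. coli from a high-copy ColE1/pUC origin under ampicillin selection (AmpR with its own bla promoter), and it also carries an f1 origin. For selection in mammalian cells, an SV40 enhancer/early promoter drives the neomycin phosphotransferase gene, followed by an SV40 polyadenylation signal. Several short annotations (a truncated HIV-1 LTR fragment, ble, lacI and a partial SV40 promoter) are small matches that probably reflect backbone remnants rather than functional elements.

The expression cassette uses the human CMV immediate-early enhancer and promoter and ends with the bovine growth hormone poly(A) signal. T7 and SP6 promoters flank the insert. The annotated coding features lie in series: the bacteriophage MS2 coat protein, an HA epitope (annotated as a fragment of a 3xHA tag, consistent in length with a single copy), and then human CNOT4 (NOT4), which is described in the annotation as an E3 ubiquitin ligase. The arrangement suggests a single N-terminally tagged fusion. According to the name, the insert lacks residues 377–402, and the record notes one silent change relative to the reference isoform.

The stated purpose is only mammalian expression of this deletion mutant. The MS2 coat protein binds a specific RNA stem-loop, so fusions of this kind are generally used to tether a protein to a reporter mRNA carrying MS2 binding sites, while the HA tag allows detection or immunoprecipitation. The associated publication concerns a CAF40-binding motif that links NOT4 to the CCR4-NOT complex, so the deletion may bear on that interaction, although the record does not say what the removed segment does.
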