Features (pLannotate 1.2.2; 23 found; start..end, strand, type, name):
     28..80      -  misc_feature   bom (fragment): basis of mobility region from pBR322
    235..614     +  enhancer       CMV enhancer: human cytomegalovirus immediate early enhancer
    615..818     +  promoter       CMV promoter: human cytomegalovirus (CMV) immediate early promoter
    814..847     +  LTR            5' LTR (truncated) (fragment): truncated 5' long terminal repeat (LTR) from HIV-1
    863..881     +  promoter       T7 promoter: promoter for bacteriophage T7 RNA polymerase
    904..1290    +  CDS            MS2: bacteriophage MS2 coat protein binds to a specific stem-loop structure in the viral RNA (Peabody, 1993)
   1333..1359    +  CDS            3xHA (fragment): three tandem HA epitope tags
   1399..3045    +  CDS            CNOT4: CNOT4_HUMAN - Also known as NOT4. Experimental evidence at protein level: Swiss-Prot protein existence level 1. Has E3 ubiquitin ligase activity, promoting ubiquitination and degradation of target proteins (PubMed:11823428, PubMed:22159038, PubMed:26575292). Involved in activation of the JAK/STAT pathway (PubMed:11823428, PubMed:22159038). Catalyzes ubiquitination of methylated RBM15 (PubMed:26575292). Plays a role in quality control of translation of mitochondrial outer membrane-localized mRNA (PubMed:29861391). As part of the PINK1-regulated signaling, upon mitochondria damage, ubiquitinates
   3071..3089    -  promoter       SP6 promoter: promoter for bacteriophage SP6 RNA polymerase
   3115..3339    +  polyA_signal   bGH poly(A) signal: bovine growth hormone polyadenylation signal
   3343..3364    +  promoter       SV40 promoter (fragment): SV40 enhancer and early promoter
   3385..3813    +  rep_origin     f1 ori (sequence partly withheld): f1 bacteriophage origin of replication; arrow indicates direction of (+) strand synthesis
   3827..4156    +  promoter       SV40 promoter: SV40 enhancer and early promoter
   4223..5014    +  CDS            neo: KKA2_KLEPN - Also known as kan, nptII. Experimental evidence at protein level: Swiss-Prot protein existence level 1. Resistance to kanamycin, neomycin, paromomycin, ribostamycin, butirosin and gentamicin B. From Klebsiella pneumoniae.
   5038..5196    +  CDS            ble (fragment): BLE_KLEPN - Experimental evidence at protein level: Swiss-Prot protein existence level 1. Binding protein with a strong affinity to the bleomycin family of antibiotics. Binds to CL990; an antimitotic-antibiotic compound. From Klebsiella pneumoniae.
   5191..5312    +  polyA_signal   SV40 poly(A) signal: SV40 polyadenylation signal
   5385..5401    -  protein_bind   lac operator: The lac repressor binds to the lac operator to inhibit transcription in E. coli. This inhibition can be relieved by adding lactose or isopropyl-β-D-thiogalactopyranoside (IPTG). lac repressor encoded by lacI
   5409..5439    -  promoter       lac promoter: promoter for the E. coli lac operon
   5454..5475    -  protein_bind   CAP binding site: CAP binding activates transcription in the presence of cAMP. E. coli catabolite activator protein
   5488..5580    -  CDS            lacI (fragment): lac repressor; lacI; The lac repressor binds to the lac operator to inhibit transcription in E. coli. This inhibition can be relieved by adding lactose or isopropyl-β-D-thiogalactopyranoside (IPTG).
   5763..6348    -  rep_origin     ori: high-copy-number ColE1/pMB1/pBR322/pUC origin of replication
   6519..7379    -  CDS            AmpR: β-lactamase; bla; confers resistance to ampicillin, carbenicillin, and related antibiotics
   7380..7484    -  promoter       AmpR promoter: bla
>Addgene plasmid #148759 | pcDNA3.1-MS2-HA-HsNot4-del377-402_AG | depositor full sequence | sequence record 291207 | Full Sequence
GACGGATCGGGAGATCTCCCGATCCCCTATGGTGCACTCTCAGTACAATCTGCTCTGATGCCGCATAGTT
AAGCCAGTATCTGCTCCCTGCTTGTGTGTTGGAGGTCGCTGAGTAGTGCGCGAGCAAAATTTAAGCTACA
ACAAGGCAAGGCTTGACCGACAATTGCATGAAGAATCTGCTTAGGGTTAGGCGTTTTGCGCTGCTTCGCG
ATGTACGGGCCAGATATACGCGTTGACATTGATTATTGACTAGTTATTAATAGTAATCAATTACGGGGTC
ATTAGTTCATAGCCCATATATGGAGTTCCGCGTTACATAACTTACGGTAAATGGCCCGCCTGGCTGACCG
CCCAACGACCCCCGCCCATTGACGTCAATAATGACGTATGTTCCCATAGTAACGCCAATAGGGACTTTCC
ATTGACGTCAATGGGTGGAGTATTTACGGTAAACTGCCCACTTGGCAGTACATCAAGTGTATCATATGCC
AAGTACGCCCCCTATTGACGTCAATGACGGTAAATGGCCCGCCTGGCATTATGCCCAGTACATGACCTTA
TGGGACTTTCCTACTTGGCAGTACATCTACGTATTAGTCATCGCTATTACCATGGTGATGCGGTTTTGGC
AGTACATCAATGGGCGTGGATAGCGGTTTGACTCACGGGGATTTCCAAGTCTCCACCCCATTGACGTCAA
TGGGAGTTTGTTTTGGCACCAAAATCAACGGGACTTTCCAAAATGTCGTAACAACTCCGCCCCATTGACG
CAAATGGGCGGTAGGCGTGTACGGTGGGAGGTCTATATAAGCAGAGCTCTCTGGCTAACTAGAGAACCCA
CTGCTTACTGGCTTATCGAAATTAATACGACTCACTATAGGGAGACCCAAGCTTGCCACCATGGCTTCTA
ACTTTACTCAGTTCGTTCTCGTCGACAATGGCGGAACTGGCGACGTGACTGTCGCCCCAAGCAACTTCGC
TAACGGGGTCGCTGAATGGATCAGCTCTAACTCGCGATCACAGGCTTACAAAGTAACCTGTAGCGTTCGT
CAGAGCTCTGCGCAGAATCGCAAATACACCATCAAAGTCGAGGTGCCTAAAGTGGCAACCCAGACTGTTG
GTGGTGAAGAGCTTCCTGTAGCCGGATGGAGATCTTACTTAAATATGGAACTAACCATTCCAATTTTCGC
CACGAATTCCGACTGCGAGCTTATTGTTAAGGCAATGCAAGGTCTCCTAAAAGATGGAAACCCGATTCCC
TCGGCCATCGCGGCCAACTCCGGCATCTACGGAGGTGGAGGTGGATCTGGTGGATCTCCTCCACATATGG
CTTACCCATACGATGTTCCAGATTACGCTCCTCCAAAGCTTGGATCCGAATTCCCGGGTCGACTCGAGAT
GTCTCGCAGTCCTGATGCGAAGGAAGACCCTGTGGAGTGCCCTCTTTGCATGGAGCCCTTGGAGATAGAT
GATATCAACTTTTTCCCTTGCACCTGTGGCTACCAGATTTGCCGATTTTGTTGGCATCGAATTCGCACTG
ATGAAAATGGGCTTTGTCCTGCATGTAGAAAGCCATATCCAGAAGACCCAGCAGTTTATAAACCACTCTC
CCAGGAAGAGCTGCAAAGGATAAAGAATGAGAAAAAACAGAAACAAAATGAGAGAAAACAGAAAATATCA
GAAAATCGCAAACATTTGGCTAGTGTACGTGTCGTACAAAAAAACCTCGTCTTTGTTGTAGGTTTATCTC
AGCGCCTAGCAGACCCAGAGGTTTTAAAACGACCAGAATATTTTGGGAAGTTTGGTAAAATACATAAAGT
TGTCATCAATAATAGCACATCATATGCAGGCTCACAGGGTCCAAGTGCCAGTGCTTATGTAACCTATATC
CGGTCAGAAGACGCTCTCAGAGCCATACAGTGTGTCAACAATGTGGTAGTAGATGGCAGAACACTTAAGG
CATCTCTAGGTACAACAAAATACTGCAGTTACTTCTTAAAGAATATGCAGTGTCCAAAACCTGACTGCAT
GTATCTTCATGAATTGGGGGATGAGGCGGCCAGCTTCACAAAAGAGGAAATGCAGGCGGGTAAACACCAA
GAATATGAACAGAAGCTACTTCAAGAATTATATAAATTAAATCCCAATTTTCTTCAGCTATCTACGGGTT
CAGTTGATAAAAATAAGAACAAAGTGACACCACTGCAGAGGTATGATACCCCCATTGACAAACCTTCAGA
TTCTCTCAGTATAGGGAACGGTGATAATTCCCAGCAGATATCTAACAGTGATACGCCTTCACCACCACCT
GGTTTGTCAAAATCCAATCCAGTCATCCCCATCAGTTCATCCAATCACAGTGCACGGTCCCCTTTTGAAG
GGGCAGTAACAGAGTCACAGTCGTTATTCTCAGACAATTTTCGCCATCCCAACCCTATCCCAAGTGGGCT
TCCTCCTTTCCCCAGCTCCCCACAGACATCCAGTGACTGGCCTACAGCACCAGAACCACAGAGCCTCTTC
ACATCATTGGGTTTTGATCCCTTCGATGTCACTCGAAAAGCCTTAGCAGACCTGATTGAGAAGGAACTGT
CCGTTCAAGACCAACCTTCCCTTTCGCCCACATCTCTTCAGAACTCCTCTTCACACACTACAACCGCCAA
AGGTCCAGGCTCTGGATTCCTGCATCCTGCTGCAGCTACAAATGCCAATTCTCTCAATAGTACCTTTTCA
GTCTTGCCCCAGAGGTTCCCTCAATTTCAGCAGCACCGAGCGGTTTATAATTCATTCAGTTTTCCAGGCC
AGGCAGCCCGCTATCCTTGGATGGCCTTTCCACGCAATAGCATCATGCACTTGAACCACACAGCAAACCC
CACCTCAAATAGTAATTTCTTGGACTTGAATCTCCCGCCACAGCACAACACAGGTCTGGGAGGGATCCCT
GTAGCAGGGGAAGAAGAGGTGAAGGTTTCGACCATGCCACTGTCAACCTCTTCCCATTCATTACAACAAG
GACAGCAGCCTACAAGTCTCCACACTACTGTGGCCTAAGCGGCCGCCTAGAGGGCCCTATTCTATAGTGT
CACCTAAATGCTAGAGCTCGCTGATCAGCCTCGACTGTGCCTTCTAGTTGCCAGCCATCTGTTGTTTGCC
CCTCCCCCGTGCCTTCCTTGACCCTGGAAGGTGCCACTCCCACTGTCCTTTCCTAATAAAATGAGGAAAT
TGCATCGCATTGTCTGAGTAGGTGTCATTCTATTCTGGGGGGTGGGGTGGGGCAGGACAGCAAGGGGGAG
GATTGGGAAGACAATAGCAGGCATGCTGGGGATGCGGTGGGCTCTATGGCTTCTGAGGCGGAAAGAACCA
GCTGGGGCTCTAGGGGGTATCCCC
[124 nt withheld, positions 3385-3508]
C
[91 nt withheld, positions 3510-3600]
A
[49 nt withheld, positions 3602-3650]
CCTTTGACGTTGGAGTCCACGTTCTTT
[37 nt withheld, positions 3678-3714]
ACCCTATCTCGGTCTATTCTTTTGATTTATAAGGGATTTTGCCGATTTCGGCCTATTGGTTAAAAAATGA
GCTGATTTAACAAAAATTTAACGCGAATTAATTCTGTGGAATGTGTGTCAGTTAGGGTGTGGAAAGTCCC
CAGGCTCCCCAGCAGGCAGAAGTATGCAAAGCATGCATCTCAATTAGTCAGCAACCAGGTGTGGAAAGTC
CCCAGGCTCCCCAGCAGGCAGAAGTATGCAAAGCATGCATCTCAATTAGTCAGCAACCATAGTCCCGCCC
CTAACTCCGCCCATCCCGCCCCTAACTCCGCCCAGTTCCGCCCATTCTCCGCCCCATGGCTGACTAATTT
TTTTTATTTATGCAGAGGCCGAGGCCGCCTCTGCCTCTGAGCTATTCCAGAAGTAGTGAGGAGGCTTTTT
TGGAGGCCTAGGCTTTTGCAAAAAGCTCCCGGGAGCTTGTATATCCATTTTCGGATCTGATCAAGAGACA
GGATGAGGATCGTTTCGCATGATTGAACAAGATGGATTGCACGCAGGTTCTCCGGCCGCTTGGGTGGAGA
GGCTATTCGGCTATGACTGGGCACAACAGACAATCGGCTGCTCTGATGCCGCCGTGTTCCGGCTGTCAGC
GCAGGGGCGCCCGGTTCTTTTTGTCAAGACCGACCTGTCCGGTGCCCTGAATGAACTGCAGGACGAGGCA
GCGCGGCTATCGTGGCTGGCCACGACGGGCGTTCCTTGCGCAGCTGTGCTCGACGTTGTCACTGAAGCGG
GAAGGGACTGGCTGCTATTGGGCGAAGTGCCGGGGCAGGATCTCCTGTCATCTCACCTTGCTCCTGCCGA
GAAAGTATCCATCATGGCTGATGCAATGCGGCGGCTGCATACGCTTGATCCGGCTACCTGCCCATTCGAC
CACCAAGCGAAACATCGCATCGAGCGAGCACGTACTCGGATGGAAGCCGGTCTTGTCGATCAGGATGATC
TGGACGAAGAGCATCAGGGGCTCGCGCCAGCCGAACTGTTCGCCAGGCTCAAGGCGCGCATGCCCGACGG
CGAGGATCTCGTCGTGACCCATGGCGATGCCTGCTTGCCGAATATCATGGTGGAAAATGGCCGCTTTTCT
GGATTCATCGACTGTGGCCGGCTGGGTGTGGCGGACCGCTATCAGGACATAGCGTTGGCTACCCGTGATA
TTGCTGAAGAGCTTGGCGGCGAATGGGCTGACCGCTTCCTCGTGCTTTACGGTATCGCCGCTCCCGATTC
GCAGCGCATCGCCTTCTATCGCCTTCTTGACGAGTTCTTCTGAGCGGGACTCTGGGGTTCGAAATGACCG
ACCAAGCGACGCCCAACCTGCCATCACGAGATTTCGATTCCACCGCCGCCTTCTATGAAAGGTTGGGCTT
CGGAATCGTTTTCCGGGACGCCGGCTGGATGATCCTCCAGCGCGGGGATCTCATGCTGGAGTTCTTCGCC
CACCCCAACTTGTTTATTGCAGCTTATAATGGTTACAAATAAAGCAATAGCATCACAAATTTCACAAATA
AAGCATTTTTTTCACTGCATTCTAGTTGTGGTTTGTCCAAACTCATCAATGTATCTTATCATGTCTGTAT
ACCGTCGACCTCTAGCTAGAGCTTGGCGTAATCATGGTCATAGCTGTTTCCTGTGTGAAATTGTTATCCG
CTCACAATTCCACACAACATACGAGCCGGAAGCATAAAGTGTAAAGCCTGGGGTGCCTAATGAGTGAGCT
AACTCACATTAATTGCGTTGCGCTCACTGCCCGCTTTCCAGTCGGGAAACCTGTCGTGCCAGCTGCATTA
ATGAATCGGCCAACGCGCGGGGAGAGGCGGTTTGCGTATTGGGCGCTCTTCCGCTTCCTCGCTCACTGAC
TCGCTGCGCTCGGTCGTTCGGCTGCGGCGAGCGGTATCAGCTCACTCAAAGGCGGTAATACGGTTATCCA
CAGAATCAGGGGATAACGCAGGAAAGAACATGTGAGCAAAAGGCCAGCAAAAGGCCAGGAACCGTAAAAA
GGCCGCGTTGCTGGCGTTTTTCCATAGGCTCCGCCCCCCTGACGAGCATCACAAAAATCGACGCTCAAGT
CAGAGGTGGCGAAACCCGACAGGACTATAAAGATACCAGGCGTTTCCCCCTGGAAGCTCCCTCGTGCGCT
CTCCTGTTCCGACCCTGCCGCTTACCGGATACCTGTCCGCCTTTCTCCCTTCGGGAAGCGTGGCGCTTTC
TCATAGCTCACGCTGTAGGTATCTCAGTTCGGTGTAGGTCGTTCGCTCCAAGCTGGGCTGTGTGCACGAA
CCCCCCGTTCAGCCCGACCGCTGCGCCTTATCCGGTAACTATCGTCTTGAGTCCAACCCGGTAAGACACG
ACTTATCGCCACTGGCAGCAGCCACTGGTAACAGGATTAGCAGAGCGAGGTATGTAGGCGGTGCTACAGA
GTTCTTGAAGTGGTGGCCTAACTACGGCTACACTAGAAGAACAGTATTTGGTATCTGCGCTCTGCTGAAG
CCAGTTACCTTCGGAAAAAGAGTTGGTAGCTCTTGATCCGGCAAACAAACCACCGCTGGTAGCGGTTTTT
TTGTTTGCAAGCAGCAGATTACGCGCAGAAAAAAAGGATCTCAAGAAGATCCTTTGATCTTTTCTACGGG
GTCTGACGCTCAGTGGAACGAAAACTCACGTTAAGGGATTTTGGTCATGAGATTATCAAAAAGGATCTTC
ACCTAGATCCTTTTAAATTAAAAATGAAGTTTTAAATCAATCTAAAGTATATATGAGTAAACTTGGTCTG
ACAGTTACCAATGCTTAATCAGTGAGGCACCTATCTCAGCGATCTGTCTATTTCGTTCATCCATAGTTGC
CTGACTCCCCGTCGTGTAGATAACTACGATACGGGAGGGCTTACCATCTGGCCCCAGTGCTGCAATGATA
CCGCGAGACCCACGCTCACCGGCTCCAGATTTATCAGCAATAAACCAGCCAGCCGGAAGGGCCGAGCGCA
GAAGTGGTCCTGCAACTTTATCCGCCTCCATCCAGTCTATTAATTGTTGCCGGGAAGCTAGAGTAAGTAG
TTCGCCAGTTAATAGTTTGCGCAACGTTGTTGCCATTGCTACAGGCATCGTGGTGTCACGCTCGTCGTTT
GGTATGGCTTCATTCAGCTCCGGTTCCCAACGATCAAGGCGAGTTACATGATCCCCCATGTTGTGCAAAA
AAGCGGTTAGCTCCTTCGGTCCTCCGATCGTTGTCAGAAGTAAGTTGGCCGCAGTGTTATCACTCATGGT
TATGGCAGCACTGCATAATTCTCTTACTGTCATGCCATCCGTAAGATGCTTTTCTGTGACTGGTGAGTAC
TCAACCAAGTCATTCTGAGAATAGTGTATGCGGCGACCGAGTTGCTCTTGCCCGGCGTCAATACGGGATA
ATACCGCGCCACATAGCAGAACTTTAAAAGTGCTCATCATTGGAAAACGTTCTTCGGGGCGAAAACTCTC
AAGGATCTTACCGCTGTTGAGATCCAGTTCGATGTAACCCACTCGTGCACCCAACTGATCTTCAGCATCT
TTTACTTTCACCAGCGTTTCTGGGTGAGCAAAAACAGGAAGGCAAAATGCCGCAAAAAAGGGAATAAGGG
CGACACGGAAATGTTGAATACTCATACTCTTCCTTTTTCAATATTATTGAAGCATTTATCAGGGTTATTG
TCTCATGAGCGGATACATATTTGAATGTATTTAGAAAAATAAACAAATAGGGGTTCCGCGCACATTTCCC
CGAAAAGTGCCACCTGACGTC
